>Addgene plasmid #99617 | LoxP2-H2B-EGFP-V5-2A (SO107) | addgene full sequence | sequence record 192464 | Addgene NGS Result
GACGGATCGGGAGATCCTAGTTATTAATAGTAATCAATTACGGGGTCATTAGTTCATAGCCCATATATGG
AGTTCCGCGTTACATAACTTACGGTAAATGGCCCGCCTGGCTGACCGCCCAACGACCCCCGCCCATTGAC
GTCAATAATGACGTATGTTCCCATAGTAACGCCAATAGGGACTTTCCATTGACGTCAATGGGTGGAGTAT
TTACGGTAAACTGCCCACTTGGCAGTACATCAAGTGTATCATATGCCAAGTACGCCCCCTATTGACGTCA
ATGACGGTAAATGGCCCGCCTGGCATTATGCCCAGTACATGACCTTATGGGACTTTCCTACTTGGCAGTA
CATCTACGTATTAGTCATCGCTATTACCATGGTGATGCGGTTTTGGCAGTACATCAATGGGCGTGGATAG
CGGTTTGACTCACGGGGATTTCCAAGTCTCCACCCCATTGACGTCAATGGGAGTTTGTTTTGGCACCAAA
ATCAACGGGACTTTCCAAAATGTCGTAACAACTCCGCCCCATTGACGCAAATGGGCGGTAGGCGTGTACG
GTGGGAGGTCTATATAAGCAGAGCTCTCTGGCTAACTAGAGAACCCACTGCTTACTGGCTTATCGAAATT
AATACGACTCACTATAGGGAGACCCAAGCTGGCTAGCAATTAGATCTATAACTTCGTATAGGATACTTTA
TACGAAGTTATCGGTACCGCCACCATGGCGCCAGAGCCAGCGAAGTCTGCTCCCGCCCCGAAAAAGGGCT
CCAAGAAGGCGGTGACTAAGGCGCAGAAGAAAGGCGGCAAGAAGCGCAAGCGCAGCCGCAAGGAGAGCTA
TTCCATCTATGTCTACAAGGTTCTGAAGCAGGTCCACCCTGACACCGGCATTTCGTCCAAGGCCATGGGC
ATCATGAACTCGTTTGTGAACGACATTTTCGAGCGCATCGCAGGTGAGGCTTCCCGCCTGGCGCATTACA
ACAAGCGCTCGACCATCACCTCCAGGGAGATCCAGACGGCCGTGCGCCTGCTGCTGCCTGGGGAGTTGGC
CAAGCACGCCGTGTCCGAGGGTACTAAGGCCATCACCAAGTACACCAGCGCTAAGGATCCCCGGGTACCG
GTCGCCACCATGGTGAGCAAGGGCGAGGAGCTGTTCACCGGGGTGGTGCCCATCCTGGTCGAGCTGGACG
GCGACGTAAACGGCCACAAGTTCAGCGTGTCCGGCGAGGGCGAGGGCGATGCCACCTACGGCAAGCTGAC
CCTGAAGTTCATCTGCACCACCGGCAAGCTGCCCGTGCCCTGGCCCACCCTCGTGACCACCCTGACCTAC
GGCGTGCAGTGCTTCAGCCGCTACCCCGACCACATGAAGCAGCACGACTTCTTCAAGTCCGCCATGCCCG
AAGGCTACGTCCAGGAGCGCACCATCTTCTTCAAGGACGACGGCAACTACAAGACCCGCGCCGAGGTGAA
GTTCGAGGGCGACACCCTGGTGAACCGCATCGAGCTGAAGGGCATCGACTTCAAGGAGGACGGCAACATC
CTGGGGCACAAGCTGGAGTACAACTACAACAGCCACAACGTCTATATCATGGCCGACAAGCAGAAGAACG
GCATCAAGGTGAACTTCAAGATCCGCCACAACATCGAGGACGGCAGCGTGCAGCTCGCCGACCACTACCA
GCAGAACACCCCCATCGGCGACGGCCCCGTGCTGCTGCCCGACAACCACTACCTGAGCACCCAGTCCGCC
CTGAGCAAAGACCCCAACGAGAAGCGCGATCACATGGTCCTGCTGGAGTTCGTGACCGCCGCCGGGATCA
CTCTCGGCATGGACGAGCTGTACATTGGTAAGCCTATCCCTAACCCTCTCCTCGGTCTCGATTCTACGGG
CAGTGGAGAGGGCAGAGGAAGTCTGCTAACATGCGGTGACGTCGAGGAGAATCCTGGCCCAGAATTCCTA
CCCACCTGCCCCATGGCGGAGTTCGCGCTGCCGCGGCACAGCGCGGTCATGGAGCGCCTCCGCCGCCGCA
TCGAACTGTGCCGGCGCCACCACAGCACCTGTGAGGCCCGCTACGAGGCTGTGTCTCCCGAGCGCCTGGA
GCTGGAGCGCCAGCACACCTTTGCCCTGCACCAGCGCTGCATCCAGGCCAAGGCCAAGCGCGCCGGCAAG
CACTAACTCGAGGGCGCGCCCCGCTAATCAACCTCTGGATTACAAAATTTGTGAAAGATTGACTGGTATT
CTTAACTATGTTGCTCCTTTTACGCTATGTGGATACGCTGCTTTAATGCCTTTGTATCATGCTATTGCTT
CCCGTATGGCTTTCATTTTCTCCTCCTTGTATAAATCCTGGTTGCTGTCTCTTTATGAGGAGTTGTGGCC
CGTTGTCAGGCAACGTGGCGTGGTGTGCACTGTGTTTGCTGACGCAACCCCCACTGGTTGGGGCATTGCC
ACCACCTGTCAGCTCCTTTCCGGGACTTTCGCTTTCCCCCTCCCTATTGCCACGGCGGAACTCATCGCCG
CCTGCCTTGCCCGCTGCTGGACAGGGGCTCGGCTGTTGGGCACTGACAATTCCGTGGTGTTGTCGGGGAA
ATCATCGTCCTTTCCTTGGCTGCTCGCCTGTGTTGCCACCTGGATTCTGCGCGGGACGTCCTTCTGCTAC
GTCCCTTCGGCCCTCAATCCAGCGGACCTTCCTTCCCGCGGCCTGCTGCCGGCTCTGCGGCCTCTTCCGC
GTCTTCGCCTTCGCCCTCAGACGAGTCGGATCTCCCTTTGGGCCGCCTCCCCGCATCGATACCGTCGAGA
CTGCTGCACCAGATCATAATCAGCCATACCACATTTGTAGAGGTTTTACTTGCTTTAAAAAACCTCCCAC
ACCTCCCCCTGAACCTGAAACATAAAATGAATGCAATTGTTGTTGTTAACTTGTTTATTGCAGCTTATAA
TGGTTACAAATAAAGCAATAGCATCACAAATTTCACAAATAAAGCATTTTTTTCACTGCATTCTAGTTGT
GGTTTGTCCAAACTCATCAATGTATCTTAAGGCGTGGACTAGTATCGAGTCTAGAGGGCCCGTTTAAACC
CGCTGATCAGCCTCGACTGTGCCTTCTAGTTGCCAGCCATCTGTTGTTTGCCCCTCCCCCGTGCCTTCCT
TGACCCTGGAAGGTGCCACTCCCACTGTCCTTTCCTAATAAAATGAGGAAATTGCATCGCATTGTCTGAG
TAGGTGTCATTCTATTCTGGGGGGTGGGGTGGGGCAGGACAGCAAGGGGGAGGATTGGGAAGACAATAGC
AGGCATGCTGGGGATGCGGTGGGCTCTATGGCTTCTGAGGCGGAAAGAACCAGCTGGGGCTCTAGGGGGT
ATCCCC
[124 nt withheld, positions 3367-3490]
C
[91 nt withheld, positions 3492-3582]
A
[49 nt withheld, positions 3584-3632]
CCTTTGACGTTGGAGTCCACGTTCTTT
[37 nt withheld, positions 3660-3696]
ACCCTATCTCGGTCTATTCTTTTGATTTATAAGGGATTTTGCCGATTTCGGCCTATTGGTTAAAAAATGA
GCTGATTTAACAAAAATTTAACGCGAATTAATTCTGTGGAATGTGTGTCAGTTAGGGTGTGGAAAGTCCC
CAGGCTCCCCAGCAGGCAGAAGTATGCAAAGCATGCATCTCAATTAGTCAGCAACCAGGTGTGGAAAGTC
CCCAGGCTCCCCAGCAGGCAGAAGTATGCAAAGCATGCATCTCAATTAGTCAGCAACCATAGTCCCGCCC
CTAACTCCGCCCATCCCGCCCCTAACTCCGCCCAGTTCCGCCCATTCTCCGCCCCATGGCTGACTAATTT
TTTTTATTTATGCAGAGGCCGAGGCCGCCTCTGCCTCTGAGCTATTCCAGAAGTAGTGAGGAGGCTTTTT
TGGAGGCCTAGGCTTTTGCAAAAAGCTCCCGGGAGCTTGTATATCCATTTTCGGATCTGATCAAGAGACA
GGATGAGGATCGTTTCGCATGATTGAACAAGATGGATTGCACGCAGGTTCTCCGGCCGCTTGGGTGGAGA
GGCTATTCGGCTATGACTGGGCACAACAGACAATCGGCTGCTCTGATGCCGCCGTGTTCCGGCTGTCAGC
GCAGGGGCGCCCGGTTCTTTTTGTCAAGACCGACCTGTCCGGTGCCCTGAATGAACTGCAGGACGAGGCA
GCGCGGCTATCGTGGCTGGCCACGACGGGCGTTCCTTGCGCAGCTGTGCTCGACGTTGTCACTGAAGCGG
GAAGGGACTGGCTGCTATTGGGCGAAGTGCCGGGGCAGGATCTCCTGTCATCTCACCTTGCTCCTGCCGA
GAAAGTATCCATCATGGCTGATGCAATGCGGCGGCTGCATACGCTTGATCCGGCTACCTGCCCATTCGAC
CACCAAGCGAAACATCGCATCGAGCGAGCACGTACTCGGATGGAAGCCGGTCTTGTCGATCAGGATGATC
TGGACGAAGAGCATCAGGGGCTCGCGCCAGCCGAACTGTTCGCCAGGCTCAAGGCGCGCATGCCCGACGG
CGAGGATCTCGTCGTGACCCATGGCGATGCCTGCTTGCCGAATATCATGGTGGAAAATGGCCGCTTTTCT
GGATTCATCGACTGTGGCCGGCTGGGTGTGGCGGACCGCTATCAGGACATAGCGTTGGCTACCCGTGATA
TTGCTGAAGAGCTTGGCGGCGAATGGGCTGACCGCTTCCTCGTGCTTTACGGTATCGCCGCTCCCGATTC
GCAGCGCATCGCCTTCTATCGCCTTCTTGACGAGTTCTTCTGAGCGGGACTCTGGGGTTCGAAATGACCG
ACCAAGCGACGCCCAACCTGCCATCACGAGATTTCGATTCCACCGCCGCCTTCTATGAAAGGTTGGGCTT
CGGAATCGTTTTCCGGGACGCCGGCTGGATGATCCTCCAGCGCGGGGATCTCATGCTGGAGTTCTTCGCC
CACCCCAACTTGTTTATTGCAGCTTATAATGGTTACAAATAAAGCAATAGCATCACAAATTTCACAAATA
AAGCATTTTTTTCACTGCATTCTAGTTGTGGTTTGTCCAAACTCATCAATGTATCTTATCATGTCTGTAT
ACCGTCGACCTCTAGCTAGAGCTTGGCGTAATCATGGTCATAGCTGTTTCCTGTGTGAAATTGTTATCCG
CTCACAATTCCACACAACATACGAGCCGGAAGCATAAAGTGTAAAGCCTGGGGTGCCTAATGAGTGAGCT
AACTCACATTAATTGCGTTGCGCTCACTGCCCGCTTTCCAGTCGGGAAACCTGTCGTGCCAGCTGCATTA
ATGAATCGGCCAACGCGCGGGGAGAGGCGGTTTGCGTATTGGGCGCTCTTCCGCTTCCTCGCTCACTGAC
TCGCTGCGCTCGGTCGTTCGGCTGCGGCGAGCGGTATCAGCTCACTCAAAGGCGGTAATACGGTTATCCA
CAGAATCAGGGGATAACGCAGGAAAGAACATGTGAGCAAAAGGCCAGCAAAAGGCCAGGAACCGTAAAAA
GGCCGCGTTGCTGGCGTTTTTCCATAGGCTCCGCCCCCCTGACGAGCATCACAAAAATCGACGCTCAAGT
CAGAGGTGGCGAAACCCGACAGGACTATAAAGATACCAGGCGTTTCCCCCTGGAAGCTCCCTCGTGCGCT
CTCCTGTTCCGACCCTGCCGCTTACCGGATACCTGTCCGCCTTTCTCCCTTCGGGAAGCGTGGCGCTTTC
TCATAGCTCACGCTGTAGGTATCTCAGTTCGGTGTAGGTCGTTCGCTCCAAGCTGGGCTGTGTGCACGAA
CCCCCCGTTCAGCCCGACCGCTGCGCCTTATCCGGTAACTATCGTCTTGAGTCCAACCCGGTAAGACACG
ACTTATCGCCACTGGCAGCAGCCACTGGTAACAGGATTAGCAGAGCGAGGTATGTAGGCGGTGCTACAGA
GTTCTTGAAGTGGTGGCCTAACTACGGCTACACTAGAAGAACAGTATTTGGTATCTGCGCTCTGCTGAAG
CCAGTTACCTTCGGAAAAAGAGTTGGTAGCTCTTGATCCGGCAAACAAACCACCGCTGGTAGCGGTGGTT
TTTTTGTTTGCAAGCAGCAGATTACGCGCAGAAAAAAAGGATCTCAAGAAGATCCTTTGATCTTTTCTAC
GGGGTCTGACGCTCAGTGGAACGAAAACTCACGTTAAGGGATTTTGGTCATGAGATTATCAAAAAGGATC
TTCACCTAGATCCTTTTAAATTAAAAATGAAGTTTTAAATCAATCTAAAGTATATATGAGTAAACTTGGT
CTGACAGTTACCAATGCTTAATCAGTGAGGCACCTATCTCAGCGATCTGTCTATTTCGTTCATCCATAGT
TGCCTGACTCCCCGTCGTGTAGATAACTACGATACGGGAGGGCTTACCATCTGGCCCCAGTGCTGCAATG
ATACCGCGAGACCCACGCTCACCGGCTCCAGATTTATCAGCAATAAACCAGCCAGCCGGAAGGGCCGAGC
GCAGAAGTGGTCCTGCAACTTTATCCGCCTCCATCCAGTCTATTAATTGTTGCCGGGAAGCTAGAGTAAG
TAGTTCGCCAGTTAATAGTTTGCGCAACGTTGTTGCCATTGCTACAGGCATCGTGGTGTCACGCTCGTCG
TTTGGTATGGCTTCATTCAGCTCCGGTTCCCAACGATCAAGGCGAGTTACATGATCCCCCATGTTGTGCA
AAAAAGCGGTTAGCTCCTTCGGTCCTCCGATCGTTGTCAGAAGTAAGTTGGCCGCAGTGTTATCACTCAT
GGTTATGGCAGCACTGCATAATTCTCTTACTGTCATGCCATCCGTAAGATGCTTTTCTGTGACTGGTGAG
TACTCAACCAAGTCATTCTGAGAATAGTGTATGCGGCGACCGAGTTGCTCTTGCCCGGCGTCAATACGGG
ATAATACCGCGCCACATAGCAGAACTTTAAAAGTGCTCATCATTGGAAAACGTTCTTCGGGGCGAAAACT
CTCAAGGATCTTACCGCTGTTGAGATCCAGTTCGATGTAACCCACTCGTGCACCCAACTGATCTTCAGCA
TCTTTTACTTTCACCAGCGTTTCTGGGTGAGCAAAAACAGGAAGGCAAAATGCCGCAAAAAAGGGAATAA
GGGCGACACGGAAATGTTGAATACTCATACTCTTCCTTTTTCAATATTATTGAAGCATTTATCAGGGTTA
TTGTCTCATGAGCGGATACATATTTGAATGTATTTAGAAAAATAAACAAATAGGGGTTCCGCGCACATTT
CCCCGAAAAGTGCCACCTGACGTC
Features (pLannotate 1.2.2; 27 found; start..end, strand, type, name):
     78..381     +  enhancer       CMV enhancer: human cytomegalovirus immediate early enhancer
    382..585     +  promoter       CMV promoter: human cytomegalovirus (CMV) immediate early promoter
    581..614     +  LTR            5' LTR (truncated) (fragment): truncated 5' long terminal repeat (LTR) from HIV-1
    630..648     +  promoter       T7 promoter: promoter for bacteriophage T7 RNA polymerase
    678..711     +  protein_bind   lox2272: Cre-mediated recombination occurs in the 8-bp core sequence (GGATACTT). lox2272 sites are compatible with each other, but incompatible with loxP or loxN sites (Lee and Saito, 1988). Cre recombinase
    730..1105    +  CDS            H2B (fragment): human histone H2B; HIST1H2BJ
   1104..1120    -  misc_feature   MCS (fragment): pUC18/19 multiple cloning site
   1130..1843    +  CDS            EGFP: EGFP is a basic (constitutively fluorescent) green fluorescent protein published in 1996, derived from Aequorea victoria. It is reported to be a rapidly-maturing weak dimer with moderate acid sensitivity.
   1847..1888    +  CDS            V5 tag: epitope tag from simian virus 5
   1958..2173    +  CDS            MAML1 (fragment): MAML1_HUMAN - Also known as KIAA0200 From Homo sapiens (Human).
   2196..2784    +  misc_feature   WPRE: woodchuck hepatitis virus posttranscriptional regulatory element
   2812..2895    +  CDS            large T antigen (fragment): large T antigen from SV40 (simian virus 40)
   2918..3039    +  polyA_signal   SV40 poly(A) signal: SV40 polyadenylation signal
   3097..3321    +  polyA_signal   bGH poly(A) signal: bovine growth hormone polyadenylation signal
   3325..3346    +  promoter       SV40 promoter (fragment): SV40 enhancer and early promoter
   3367..3795    +  rep_origin     f1 ori (sequence partly withheld): f1 bacteriophage origin of replication; arrow indicates direction of (+) strand synthesis
   3809..4138    +  promoter       SV40 promoter: SV40 enhancer and early promoter
   4205..4996    +  CDS            neo: KKA2_KLEPN - Also known as kan, nptII. Experimental evidence at protein level: Swiss-Prot protein existence level 1. Resistance to kanamycin, neomycin, paromomycin, ribostamycin, butirosin and gentamicin B. From Klebsiella pneumoniae.
   5020..5178    +  CDS            ble (fragment): BLE_KLEPN - Experimental evidence at protein level: Swiss-Prot protein existence level 1. Binding protein with a strong affinity to the bleomycin family of antibiotics. Binds to CL990; an antimitotic-antibiotic compound. From Klebsiella pneumoniae.
   5173..5294    +  polyA_signal   SV40 poly(A) signal: SV40 polyadenylation signal
   5367..5383    -  protein_bind   lac operator: The lac repressor binds to the lac operator to inhibit transcription in E. coli. This inhibition can be relieved by adding lactose or isopropyl-β-D-thiogalactopyranoside (IPTG). lac repressor encoded by lacI
   5391..5421    -  promoter       lac promoter: promoter for the E. coli lac operon
   5436..5457    -  protein_bind   CAP binding site: CAP binding activates transcription in the presence of cAMP. E. coli catabolite activator protein
   5470..5562    -  CDS            lacI (fragment): lac repressor; lacI; The lac repressor binds to the lac operator to inhibit transcription in E. coli. This inhibition can be relieved by adding lactose or isopropyl-β-D-thiogalactopyranoside (IPTG).
   5745..6333    -  rep_origin     ori: high-copy-number ColE1/pMB1/pBR322/pUC origin of replication
   6504..7364    -  CDS            AmpR: β-lactamase; bla; confers resistance to ampicillin, carbenicillin, and related antibiotics
   7365..7469    -  promoter       AmpR promoter: bla
