[The description below was written by a language model from this plasmid's Addgene catalogue record and pLannotate feature annotations shown in this document.]
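Description:
LoxP2-H2B-EGFP-V5-2A (SO107) is a mammalian expression plasmid of about 7.5 kb built on the pcDNA3.1 backbone, intended as a cloning intermediate into which a gene of interest is placed downstream of a lox-flanked nuclear reporter module. It is propagated in E. coli through a high-copy ColE1/pUC-type origin with ampicillin selection (AmpR under its own bla promoter). It also carries an f1 origin and an SV40 promoter-driven neomycin resistance cassette with an SV40 polyadenylation signal, which allows G418 selection of transfected mammalian cells.

The payload sits behind the CMV enhancer/promoter, followed by a T7 promoter. A single lox2272 site, the "LoxP2" of the name, precedes the open reading frame; lox2272 recombines with other lox2272 sites under Cre but is incompatible with canonical loxP. The reading frame encodes human histone H2B fused to EGFP, giving a chromatin-bound nuclear green signal, followed by a V5 epitope tag for antibody detection. The catalogue lists a C-terminal T2A peptide, although the feature table does not annotate it separately. A 2A sequence lets a downstream coding sequence be co-translated and released as a separate protein, so that reporter-positive cells also express the inserted gene. The annotation detects a short fragment of human MAML1 immediately downstream of the V5 tag, which the catalogue entry does not mention and whose role is not stated. This is followed by a WPRE to enhance transcript expression and by SV40 and bGH polyadenylation signals. According to the associated publication title, the module belongs to a toolkit for multispectral, Cre-dependent mosaic gene-function analysis.
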