Addgene plasmid #99617: LoxP2-H2B-EGFP-V5-2A (SO107)
Purpose: To clone gene of interest downstream of LoxP2-H2B-EGFP-V5-2A
Depositing lab: Rui Benedito. Publication: Dual ifgMosaic: A Versatile Method for Multispectral and Combinatorial Mosaic Gene-Function Analysis. Pontes-Quero S, Heredia L, Casquero-Garcia V, Fernandez-Chacon M, Luo W, Hermoso A, Bansal M, Garcia-Gonzalez I, Sanchez-Munoz MS, Perea JR, Galiana-Simal A, Rodriguez-Arabaolaza I, Del Olmo-Cabrera S, Rocha SF, Criado-Rodriguez LM, Giovinazzo G, Benedito R. Cell. 2017 Aug 10;170(4):800-814.e18. doi: 10.1016/j.cell.2017.07.031. PubMed 28802047.
Backbone
  Vector backbone: pcDNA3.1
  Total vector size (bp): 7496
  Vector type: Mammalian Expression
  Selectable markers: Neomycin (select with G418)
Growth in bacteria
  Bacterial resistance: Ampicillin, 100 μg/mL
  Growth temperature: 37°C
  Growth strain: DH5alpha
  Copy number: High Copy
Gene/Insert
  Gene/Insert name: H2B-EGFP-V5
  Tag / fusion protein: T2A (C terminal on insert)
Terms and licenses: Academic/Nonprofit Terms; Industry Terms: Not Available to Industry
How to cite: LoxP2-H2B-EGFP-V5-2A (SO107) was a gift from Rui Benedito (Addgene plasmid # 99617 ; http://n2t.net/addgene:99617 ; RRID:Addgene_99617)
